>Addgene plasmid #156734 | pD649-HAsp-NRG2-Fc(DAPA)-AviTag-6xHis | depositor full sequence | sequence record 302577 | Full Sequence
TTTCAATATTATTGAAGCATTTATCAGGGTTATTGTCTCATGAGCGGATACATATTTGAATGTATTTAGA
AAAATAAACAAATAGGGGTCAGTGTTACAACCAATTAACCAATTCTGAACATTATCGCGAGCCCATTTAT
ACCTGAATATGGCTCATAACACCCCTTGCTCATGACCAAAATCCCTTAACGTGAGTTACGCGCGCGTCGT
TCCACTGAGCGTCAGACCCCGTAGAAAAGATCAAAGGATCTTCTTGAGATCCTTTTTTTCTGCGCGTAAT
CTGCTGCTTGCAAACAAAAAAACCACCGCTACCAGCGGTGGTTTGTTTGCCGGATCAAGAGCTACCAACT
CTTTTTCCGAAGGTAACTGGCTTCAGCAGAGCGCAGATACCAAATACTGTTCTTCTAGTGTAGCCGTAGT
TAGCCCACCACTTCAAGAACTCTGTAGCACCGCCTACATACCTCGCTCTGCTAATCCTGTTACCAGTGGC
TGCTGCCAGTGGCGATAAGTCGTGTCTTACCGGGTTGGACTCAAGACGATAGTTACCGGATAAGGCGCAG
CGGTCGGGCTGAACGGGGGGTTCGTGCACACAGCCCAGCTTGGAGCGAACGACCTACACCGAACTGAGAT
ACCTACAGCGTGAGCTATGAGAAAGCGCCACGCTTCCCGAAGGGAGAAAGGCGGACAGGTATCCGGTAAG
CGGCAGGGTCGGAACAGGAGAGCGCACGAGGGAGCTTCCAGGGGGAAACGCCTGGTATCTTTATAGTCCT
GTCGGGTTTCGCCACCTCTGACTTGAGCGTCGATTTTTGTGATGCTCGTCAGGGGGGCGGAGCCTATGGA
AAAACGCCAGCAACGCGGCCTTTTTACGGTTCCTGGCCTTTTGCTGGCCTTTTGCTCACATGTTCTTTCC
TGCGTTATCCCCTGATTCTGTGGATAACCGTATTACCGCCTTTGAGTGAGCTGATACCGCTCGCCGCAGC
CGAACGACCGAGCGCAGCGAGTCAGTGAGCGAGGAAGCGGAAGGCGAGAGTAGGGAACTGCCAGGCATCA
AACTAAGCAGAAGGCCCCTGACGGATGGCCTTTTTGCGTTTCTACAAACTCTTTCTGTGTTGTAAAACGA
CGGCCAGTCTTAAGCTCGGGCCCCCTGGGCGGTTCTGATAACGAGTAATCGTTAATCCGCAAATAACGTA
AAAACCCGCTTCGGCGGGTTTTTTTATGGGGGGAGTTTAGGGAAAGAGCATTTGTCAGAATATTTAAGGG
CGCCTGTCACTTTGCTTGATATATGAGAATTATTTAACCTTATAAATGAGAAAAAAGCAACGCACTTTAA
ATAAGATACGTTGCTTTTTCGATTGATGAACACCTATAATTAAACTATTCATCTATTATTTATGATTTTT
TGTATATACAATATTTCTAGTTTGTTAAAGAGAATTAAGAAAATAAATCTCGAAAATAATAAAGGGAAAA
TCAGTTTTTGATATCAAAATTATACATGTCAACGATAATACAAAATATAATACAAACTATAAGATGTTAT
CAGTATTTATTATCATTTAGAATAAATTTTGTGTCGCCCTTAATTGTGAGCGGATAACAATTACGAGCTT
CATGCACAGTGGCGTTGACTCAATATTGGCCATTAGCCATATTATTCATTGGTTATATAGCATAAATCAA
TATTGGCTATTGGCCATTGCATACGTTGTATCTATATCATAATATGTACATTTATATTGGCTCATGTCCA
ATATGACCGCCATGTTGGCATTGATTATTGACTAGTTATTAATAGTAATCAATTACGGGGTCATTAGTTC
ATAGCCCATATATGGAGTTCCGCGTTACATAACTTACGGTAAATGGCCCGCCTGGCTGACCGCCCAACGA
CCCCCGCCCATTGACGTCAATAATGACGTATGTTCCCATAGTAACGCCAATAGGGACTTTCCATTGACGT
CAATGGGTGGAGTATTTACGGTAAACTGCCCACTTGGCAGTACATCAAGTGTATCATATGCCAAGTACGC
CCCCTATTGACGTCAATGACGGTAAATGGCCCGCCTGGCATTATGCCCAGTACATGACCTTATGGGACTT
TCCTACTTGGCAGTACATCTACGTATTAGTCATCGCTATTACCATGGTGATGCGGTTTTGGCAGTACATC
AATGGGCGTGGATAGCGGTTTGACTCACGGGGATTTCCAAGTCTCCACCCCATTGACGTCAATGGGAGTT
TGTTTTGGCACCAAAATCAACGGGACTTTCCAAAATGTCGTAACAACTCCGCCCCATTGACGCAAATGGG
CGGTAGGCGTGTACGGTGGGAGGTCTATATAAGCAGAGCTCGTTTAGTGAACCGTCAGATCGCCTGGAGA
CGCCATCCACGCTGTTTTGACCTCCATAGAAGACACCGGGACCGATCCAGCCTCCGCGGCCGGGAACGGT
GCATTGGAACGCGGATTCCCCGTGCCAAGAGTGACGTAAGTACCGCCTATAGAGTCTATAGGCCCACCCC
CTTGGCTTCGTTAGAACGCGGCTACAATTAATACATAACCTTATGTATCATACACATACGATTTAGGTGA
CACTATAGAATAACATCCACTTTGCCTTTCTCTCCACAGGTGTCCACTCCCAGGTCCAACTGCACCTCGG
TTCTATCGAAAACGCGCCTGCTAGCGCCACCATGAAGACCATCATTGCCCTGAGCTACATCTTCTGCCTG
GTGTTCGCTGCGGCCGCCTGTTACTCTCCTAGCCTGAAGTCTGTGCAGGACCAGGCCTATAAGGCCCCTG
TGGTGGTGGAAGGCAAAGTGCAAGGACTTGTGCCTGCCGGCGGAAGCAGCAGCAATTCTACAAGAGAACC
TCCTGCCAGCGGCAGAGTGGCTCTGGTTAAGGTTCTGGACAAGTGGCCTCTGAGATCTGGCGGCCTGCAG
AGGGAACAAGTGATCTCTGTGGGCAGCTGCGTGCCCCTGGAACGGAACCAGCGGTACATCTTCTTTCTGG
AACCCACCGAGCAGCCCCTGGTGTTCAAAACAGCCTTCGCTCCCCTGGACACCAACGGCAAGAACCTGAA
GAAAGAAGTGGGCAAGATCCTCTGCACCGACTGCGCCACAAGACCCAAGCTGAAGAAGATGAAGTCCCAG
ACCGGCCAAGTGGGCGAGAAGCAGTCTCTGAAATGTGAAGCCGCTGCCGGCAATCCCCAGCCTAGCTACA
GATGGTTCAAGGACGGCAAAGAGCTGAACAGAAGCCGGGACATCCGGATTAAGTACGGCAACGGCCGGAA
GAACAGCAGGCTGCAGTTCAACAAAGTGAAGGTGGAAGATGCCGGCGAGTACGTGTGCGAGGCCGAGAAT
ATCCTGGGCAAAGATACAGTGCGGGGCAGACTGTACGTGAACAGCGTGTCCACAACACTGTCCTCTTGGA
GCGGCCACGCCAGAAAGTGCAATGAGACAGCCAAGAGCTACTGCGTGAACGGCGGCGTGTGTTACTACAT
CGAGGGCATCAACCAGCTGAGCTGCAAGTGCCCTAATGGCTTCTTCGGCCAGCGGTGCCTGGAAAAGCTG
CCCCTGAGACTGTACATGCCCGATCCTAAGCAGAAGGCCGAGGAACTGTACCAGAAACGAGGCGCGCCGG
GCGGCGACAAGACCCACACCTGCCCCCCCTGCCCAGCTCCAGAACTGCTGGGAGGGCCTTCCGTGTTCCT
GTTCCCCCCCAAGCCCAAGGACACCCTGATGATCAGCAGGACCCCCGAGGTGACCTGCGTGGTGGTGGCC
GTGTCCCACGAGGACCCAGAGGTGAAGTTCAACTGGTACGTGGACGGCGTGGAGGTGCACAACGCCAAGA
CCAAGCCCAGAGAGGAGCAGTACAACAGCACCTACAGGGTGGTGTCCGTGCTGACCGTGCTGCACCAGGA
CTGGCTGAACGGCAAAGAATACAAGTGCAAAGTCTCCAACAAGGCCCTGGCTGCCCCAATCGAAAAGACA
ATCAGCAAGGCCAAGGGCCAGCCACGGGAGCCCCAGGTGTACACCCTGCCCCCCAGCCGGGAGGAGATGA
CCAAGAACCAGGTGTCCCTGACCTGTCTGGTGAAGGGCTTCTACCCCAGCGATATCGCCGTGGAGTGGGA
GAGCAACGGCCAGCCCGAGAACAACTACAAGACCACCCCCCCAGTGCTGGACAGCGACGGCAGCTTCTTC
CTGTACAGCAAGCTGACCGTGGACAAGTCCAGGTGGCAGCAGGGCAACGTGTTCAGCTGCAGCGTGATGC
ACGAGGCCCTGCACAACCACTACACCCAGAAGTCCCTGAGCCTGAGCCCCGGCGGCAGCGGTCTTAATGA
TATTTTCGAGGCTCAGAAGATTGAGTGGCATGAACACCACCACCATCACCACTAAGGCCGGCCTGTAGTC
ACTGGCACAACGCGTTACCCGGTAAGCCAATCGGGTATACACGGTCGTCATACTGCAGACAGGGTTCTTC
TACTTTGCAAGATAGTCTTGAGTAGTAAAATAAATAGATAGAGAAAATCAGCCTCGACTGTGCCTTCTAG
TTGCCAGCCATCTGTTGTTTGCCCCTCCCCCGTGCCTTCCTTGACCCTGGAAGGTGCCACTCCCACTGTC
CTTTCCTAATAAAATGAGGAAATTGCATCACAACACTCAACCCTATCTCGGTCTATTCTTTTGATTTATA
AGGGATTTTGCCGATTTCGGCCTATTGGTTAAAAAATGAGCTGATTTAACAAAAATTTAACGCGAATTAA
TTCTGTGGAATGTGTGTCAGTTAGGGTGTGGAAAGTCCCCAGGCTCCCCAGCAGGCAGAAGTATGCAAAG
CATGCATCTCAATTAGTCAGCAACCAGGTGTGGAAAGTCCCCAGGCTCCCCAGCAGGCAGAAGTATGCAA
AGCATGCATCTCAATTAGTCAGCAACCATAGTCCCGCCCCTAACTCCGCCCATCCCGCCCCTAACTCCGC
CCAGTTCCGCCCATTCTCCGCCCCATGGCTGACTAATTTTTTTTATTTATGCAGAGGCCGAGGCCGCCTC
TGCCTCTGAGCTATTCCAGAAGTAGTGAGGAGGCTTTTTTGGAGGCCTAGGCTTTTGCAAAAAGCTCCCG
GGAGCTTGTATATCCATTTTCGGATCTGATCAGCACGTGTTGACAATTAATCATCGGCATAGTATATCGG
CATAGTATAATACGACAAGGTGAGGAACTAAACCATGACCGAGTACAAGCCCACGGTGCGCCTCGCCACC
CGCGACGACGTCCCCAGGGCCGTACGCACCCTCGCCGCCGCGTTCGCCGACTACCCCGCCACGCGCCACA
CCGTCGATCCGGACCGCCACATCGAGCGGGTCACCGAGCTGCAAGAACTCTTCCTCACGCGCGTCGGGCT
CGACATCGGCAAGGTGTGGGTCGCGGACGACGGCGCCGCGGTGGCGGTCTGGACCACGCCGGAGAGCGTC
GAAGCGGGGGCGGTGTTCGCCGAGATCGGCCCGCGCATGGCCGAGTTGAGCGGTTCCCGGCTGGCCGCGC
AGCAACAGATGGAAGGCCTCCTGGCGCCGCACCGGCCCAAGGAGCCCGCGTGGTTCCTGGCCACCGTCGG
CGTCTCGCCCGACCACCAGGGCAAGGGTCTGGGCAGCGCCGTCGTGCTCCCCGGAGTGGAGGCGGCCGAG
CGCGCCGGGGTGCCCGCCTTCCTGGAGACATCCGCGCCCCGCAACCTCCCCTTCTACGAGCGGCTCGGCT
TCACCGTCACCGCCGACGTCGAGGTGCCCGAAGGACCGCGCACCTGGTGCATGACCCGCAAGCCCGGTGC
CTGACACGTGCTACGAGATTTCGATTCCACCGCCGCCTTCTATGAAAGGTTGGGCTTCGGAATCGTTTTC
CGGGACGCCGGCTGGATGATCCTCCAGCGCGGGGATCTCATGCTGGAGTTCTTCGCCCACCCCAACTTGT
TTATTGCAGCTTATAATGGTTACAAATAAAGCAATAGCATCACAAATTTCACAAATAAAGCATTTTTTTC
ACTGCATTCTAGTTGTGGTTTGTCCAAACTCATCAATGTATCTTATCATGTCTGTATACCGTCGACCTCT
AGCTAGAGCTTGGCGTAATCATGGTCATTACCAATGCTTAATCAGTGAGGCACCTATCTCAGCGATCTGT
CTATTTCGTTCATCCATAGTTGCCTGACTCCCCGTCGTGTAGATAACTACGATACGGGAGGGCTTACCAT
CTGGCCCCAGCGCTGCGATGATACCGCGAGAACCACGCTCACCGGCTCCGGATTTATCAGCAATAAACCA
GCCAGCCGGAAGGGCCGAGCGCAGAAGTGGTCCTGCAACTTTATCCGCCTCCATCCAGTCTATTAATTGT
TGCCGGGAAGCTAGAGTAAGTAGTTCGCCAGTTAATAGTTTGCGCAACGTTGTTGCCATCGCTACAGGCA
TCGTGGTGTCACGCTCGTCGTTTGGTATGGCTTCATTCAGCTCCGGTTCCCAACGATCAAGGCGAGTTAC
ATGATCCCCCATGTTGTGCAAAAAAGCGGTTAGCTCCTTCGGTCCTCCGATCGTTGTCAGAAGTAAGTTG
GCCGCAGTGTTATCACTCATGGTTATGGCAGCACTGCATAATTCTCTTACTGTCATGCCATCCGTAAGAT
GCTTTTCTGTGACTGGTGAGTACTCAACCAAGTCATTCTGAGAATAGTGTATGCGGCGACCGAGTTGCTC
TTGCCCGGCGTCAATACGGGATAATACCGCGCCACATAGCAGAACTTTAAAAGTGCTCATCATTGGAAAA
CGTTCTTCGGGGCGAAAACTCTCAAGGATCTTACCGCTGTTGAGATCCAGTTCGATGTAACCCACTCGTG
CACCCAACTGATCTTCAGCATCTTTTACTTTCACCAGCGTTTCTGGGTGAGCAAAAACAGGAAGGCAAAA
TGCCGCAAAAAAGGGAATAAGGGCGACACGGAAATGTTGAATACTCATATTCTTCCTT
Features (pLannotate 1.2.2; 21 found; start..end, strand, type, name):
    119..143     -  CDS            KanR (fragment): aminoglycoside phosphotransferase; aph(3')-Ia; confers resistance to kanamycin
    254..842     +  rep_origin     ori: high-copy-number ColE1/pMB1/pBR322/pUC origin of replication
   1067..1084    +  terminator     rrnB T2 terminator (fragment): transcription terminator T2 from the E. coli rrnB gene
   1109..1128    -  CDS            lacZα (fragment): LacZα fragment of β-galactosidase; lacZ fragment
   1584..1600    +  protein_bind   lac operator: The lac repressor binds to the lac operator to inhibit transcription in E. coli. This inhibition can be relieved by adding lactose or isopropyl-β-D-thiogalactopyranoside (IPTG). lac repressor encoded by lacI
   1843..2146    +  enhancer       CMV enhancer: human cytomegalovirus immediate early enhancer
   2147..2350    +  promoter       CMV promoter: human cytomegalovirus (CMV) immediate early promoter
   2486..2529    +  intron         CMV intron (fragment): modified intron A from human cytomegalovirus
   2581..2599    +  promoter       SP6 promoter: promoter for bacteriophage SP6 RNA polymerase
   2603..2640    +  CDS            IgH signal sequence (fragment): signal sequence from the mouse immunoglobulin heavy chain variable region
   2728..3630    +  CDS            NRG2 (fragment): NRG2_HUMAN - Also known as NTAK. Experimental evidence at protein level: Swiss-Prot protein existence level 1. Direct ligand for ERBB3 and ERBB4 tyrosine kinase receptors. Concomitantly recruits ERBB1 and ERBB2 coreceptors, resulting in ligand-stimulated tyrosine phosphorylation and activation of the ERBB receptors. May also promote the heterodimerization with the EGF receptor. From Homo sapiens (Human).
   3646..4323    +  CDS            IGHG1 (fragment): IGHG1_HUMAN - Experimental evidence at protein level: Swiss-Prot protein existence level 1. Constant region of immunoglobulin heavy chains. Immunoglobulins, also known as antibodies, are membrane-bound or secreted glycoproteins produced by B lymphocytes. In the recognition phase of humoral immunity, the membrane-bound immunoglobulins serve as receptors which, upon binding of a specific antigen, trigger the clonal expansion and differentiation of B lymphocytes into immunoglobulins- secreting plasma cells. Secreted immunoglobulins mediate the effector phase of humoral immunity, which results in
   4538..4649    +  polyA_signal   bGH poly(A) signal: bovine growth hormone polyadenylation signal
   4650..4758    +  rep_origin     f1 ori (fragment): f1 bacteriophage origin of replication; arrow indicates direction of (+) strand synthesis
   4772..5101    +  promoter       SV40 promoter: SV40 enhancer and early promoter
   5149..5196    +  promoter       EM7 promoter: synthetic bacterial promoter&nbsp
   5215..5814    +  CDS            PuroR (fragment): puromycin N-acetyltransferase; pac from Streptomyces; confers resistance to puromycin
   5824..5949    +  CDS            ble (fragment): BLE_KLEPN - Experimental evidence at protein level: Swiss-Prot protein existence level 1. Binding protein with a strong affinity to the bleomycin family of antibiotics. Binds to CL990; an antimitotic-antibiotic compound. From Klebsiella pneumoniae.
   5944..6065    +  polyA_signal   SV40 poly(A) signal: SV40 polyadenylation signal
   6118..6978    -  CDS            AmpR: β-lactamase; bla; confers resistance to ampicillin, carbenicillin, and related antibiotics
   6981..89      -  promoter       AmpR promoter (fragment) (across the origin): bla
