[The description below was written by a language model from this plasmid's Addgene catalogue record and pLannotate feature annotations shown in this document.]
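Description:
pD649-HAsp-NRG2-Fc(DAPA)-AviTag-6xHis is a mammalian expression plasmid built on the pD649 backbone for producing the extracellular domain of human neuregulin-2 (NRG2, a ligand for ERBB3/ERBB4 receptors) as a secreted Fc fusion protein. It is propagated in E. coli as a high-copy plasmid using a ColE1/pUC-type origin and is selected with ampicillin through a full-length β-lactamase gene. The annotation also shows an SV40 early promoter/EM7 promoter cassette driving a puromycin N-acetyltransferase coding sequence followed by an SV40 polyadenylation signal, which could permit puromycin selection in mammalian cells, although the record does not describe this use. Short kanamycin-resistance, lacZα, ble and f1 ori fragments appear to be remnants rather than functional parts.

The expression unit begins with the CMV immediate-early enhancer and promoter, followed by a fragment of CMV intron A and an SP6 promoter. An N-terminal signal peptide comes next: the plasmid name calls it "HAsp", while the automated annotation matches part of it to an immunoglobulin heavy-chain signal sequence. This peptide directs the product into the secretory pathway. The NRG2 ectodomain is cloned between preserved NotI and AscI sites, in frame with a human IgG1 Fc carrying the D265A and P329A (DAPA) substitutions, which are generally used to reduce Fc effector binding. According to the catalogue record, the Fc is followed by an AviTag for site-specific biotinylation and a 6xHis tag for metal-affinity purification, though the feature table does not annotate these two tags. A bGH polyadenylation signal terminates the transcript.

The plasmid belongs to a collection made for mapping interactions among human cell-surface proteins. The depositor notes that some plasmids in the collection may carry an IS4-like transposase insertion upstream of the CMV promoter, but no such element is annotated here.
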