Addgene plasmid #156734: pD649-HAsp-NRG2-Fc(DAPA)-AviTag-6xHis
Purpose: Mammalian expression of cell-surface protein extracellular domain fused to Fc(DAPA)-Avi-6xHis. Protein is secreted from cells.
Depositing lab: Chris Garcia. Depositing organization: Stanford University. Publication: A Human IgSF Cell-Surface Interactome Reveals a Complex Network of Protein-Protein Interactions. Wojtowicz WM, Vielmetter J, Fernandes RA, Siepe DH, Eastman CL, Chisholm GB, Cox S, Klock H, Anderson PW, Rue SM, Miller JJ, Glaser SM, Bragstad ML, Vance J, Lam AW, Lesley SA, Zinn K, Garcia KC. Cell. 2020 Aug 20;182(4):1027-1043.e17. doi: 10.1016/j.cell.2020.07.025. PubMed 32822567.
Backbone
  Vector backbone: pD649
  Backbone size w/o insert (bp): 6106
  Vector type: Mammalian Expression
Growth in bacteria
  Bacterial resistance: Ampicillin, 100 μg/mL
  Growth temperature: 37°C
  Growth strain: DH5alpha
  Copy number: High Copy
Gene/Insert
  Gene/Insert name: NRG2
  Species: H. sapiens (human)
  Insert size (bp): 882
  Mutation: Fc region of human IgG contains D265A and P329A mutations (DAPA)
  Entrez Gene: NRG2 (a.k.a. DON1, HRG2, NTAK)
  Promoter: CMV/SP6
  Tag / fusion protein: Fc(DAPA)-AviTag-6xHis (C terminal on backbone)
  Cloning method: Restriction Enzyme; 5′ cloning site GCGGCCGC (not destroyed); 3′ cloning site GGCGCGCC (not destroyed)
  Sequencing primers: 5′ ATTTAGGTGACACTATAG; 3′ CACGTACCAGTTGAACTTCACC
Resource information
  A portion of this plasmid was derived from a plasmid made by: synthesis by ThermoFisher
Terms and licenses: Academic/Nonprofit Terms; Industry Terms: Not Available to Industry
Depositor comments: Some plasmids in this collection may have an IS4-like element ISVsa5 family transposase upstream of the CMV promoter.
How to cite: pD649-HAsp-NRG2-Fc(DAPA)-AviTag-6xHis was a gift from Chris Garcia (Addgene plasmid # 156734 ; http://n2t.net/addgene:156734 ; RRID:Addgene_156734)
