>Addgene plasmid #156734 | pD649-HAsp-NRG2-Fc(DAPA)-AviTag-6xHis | depositor partial sequence | sequence record 302578 | insert (extracellular domain)
TGTTACTCTCCTAGCCTGAAGTCTGTGCAGGACCAGGCCTATAAGGCCCCTGTGGTGGTGGAAGGCAAAG
TGCAAGGACTTGTGCCTGCCGGCGGAAGCAGCAGCAATTCTACAAGAGAACCTCCTGCCAGCGGCAGAGT
GGCTCTGGTTAAGGTTCTGGACAAGTGGCCTCTGAGATCTGGCGGCCTGCAGAGGGAACAAGTGATCTCT
GTGGGCAGCTGCGTGCCCCTGGAACGGAACCAGCGGTACATCTTCTTTCTGGAACCCACCGAGCAGCCCC
TGGTGTTCAAAACAGCCTTCGCTCCCCTGGACACCAACGGCAAGAACCTGAAGAAAGAAGTGGGCAAGAT
CCTCTGCACCGACTGCGCCACAAGACCCAAGCTGAAGAAGATGAAGTCCCAGACCGGCCAAGTGGGCGAG
AAGCAGTCTCTGAAATGTGAAGCCGCTGCCGGCAATCCCCAGCCTAGCTACAGATGGTTCAAGGACGGCA
AAGAGCTGAACAGAAGCCGGGACATCCGGATTAAGTACGGCAACGGCCGGAAGAACAGCAGGCTGCAGTT
CAACAAAGTGAAGGTGGAAGATGCCGGCGAGTACGTGTGCGAGGCCGAGAATATCCTGGGCAAAGATACA
GTGCGGGGCAGACTGTACGTGAACAGCGTGTCCACAACACTGTCCTCTTGGAGCGGCCACGCCAGAAAGT
GCAATGAGACAGCCAAGAGCTACTGCGTGAACGGCGGCGTGTGTTACTACATCGAGGGCATCAACCAGCT
GAGCTGCAAGTGCCCTAATGGCTTCTTCGGCCAGCGGTGCCTGGAAAAGCTGCCCCTGAGACTGTACATG
CCCGATCCTAAGCAGAAGGCCGAGGAACTGTACCAGAAACGA
